Addgene plasmid #15991: pAMPK alpha2 WT
Depositing lab: Morris Birnbaum. Publication: A role for AMP-activated protein kinase in contraction- and hypoxia-regulated glucose transport in skeletal muscle. Mu J, Brozinick JT, Valladares O, Bucan M, Birnbaum MJ. Mol Cell. 2001 May . 7(5):1085-94. 10.1016/S1097-2765(01)00251-9 PubMed 11389854.
Backbone
  Vector backbone: pcDNA3
  Backbone manufacturer: Invitrogen
  Backbone size w/o insert (bp): 5400
  Vector type: Mammalian Expression
  Selectable markers: Neomycin (select with G418)
Growth in bacteria
  Bacterial resistance: Ampicillin, 100 μg/mL
  Growth temperature: 37°C
  Growth strain: DH5alpha
  Copy number: High Copy
Gene/Insert
  Gene/Insert name: AMPK alpha2 (alt name: AMPK)
  Species: R. norvegicus (rat)
  Insert size (bp): 2000
  Entrez Gene: Prkaa2 (a.k.a. Ampk, Ampka2)
  Tag / fusion protein: Myc (N terminal on insert)
  Cloning method: Restriction Enzyme; 5′ cloning site EcoRI (not destroyed); 3′ cloning site EcoRI (not destroyed)
  Sequencing primers: 5′ CMV-F
Resource information
  A portion of this plasmid was derived from a plasmid made by: David Carling, Imperial College School of Medicine
Terms and licenses: Academic/Nonprofit Terms; Industry Terms: Not Available to Industry
How to cite: pAMPK alpha2 WT was a gift from Morris Birnbaum (Addgene plasmid # 15991 ; http://n2t.net/addgene:15991 ; RRID:Addgene_15991)
