[The description below was written by a language model from this plasmid's Addgene catalogue record and pLannotate feature annotations shown in this document.]
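Description:
pAMPK alpha2 WT is a mammalian expression plasmid built on the pcDNA3 backbone and carrying the wild-type rat AMPK alpha2 cDNA (Prkaa2), which encodes a catalytic subunit of AMP-activated protein kinase, the cellular energy sensor that switches on energy-producing pathways and restrains biosynthesis when ATP falls. The insert of roughly 2 kb was cloned into EcoRI sites at both ends. According to the catalogue entry it carries an N-terminal Myc epitope tag for detection or immunoprecipitation. The generated feature table does not annotate the tag separately, but it places the Prkaa2 coding sequence downstream of the promoter in the sense orientation.

Expression is driven by the human cytomegalovirus immediate-early enhancer and promoter and terminated by the bovine growth hormone polyadenylation signal. T7 and SP6 phage promoters flank the cloning region, as is standard for pcDNA3, and can serve for in vitro transcription or as sequencing priming sites. A separate cassette, made up of the SV40 early promoter, the neomycin phosphotransferase gene and the SV40 poly(A) signal, allows G418 selection of stably transfected mammalian cells. In E. coli the plasmid replicates from a high-copy ColE1/pUC-type origin and is selected with ampicillin through the β-lactamase gene, and an f1 origin is also present. Short annotated fragments such as the HIV-1 LTR, ble and lacI matches appear to be partial sequence matches in the backbone rather than functional elements.

The sequenced record is about 7.4 kb, consistent with the stated backbone and insert sizes. The plasmid is suited to overexpressing tagged wild-type AMPK alpha2 in cultured mammalian cells, and the associated publication concerns AMPK's role in contraction- and hypoxia-regulated glucose transport in skeletal muscle.
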