Features (pLannotate 1.2.2; 21 found; start..end, strand, type, name):
     26..78      -  misc_feature   bom (fragment): basis of mobility region from pBR322
    233..612     +  enhancer       CMV enhancer: human cytomegalovirus immediate early enhancer
    613..816     +  promoter       CMV promoter: human cytomegalovirus (CMV) immediate early promoter
    812..845     +  LTR            5' LTR (truncated) (fragment): truncated 5' long terminal repeat (LTR) from HIV-1
    861..879     +  promoter       T7 promoter: promoter for bacteriophage T7 RNA polymerase
    987..2636    +  CDS            Prkaa2: AAPK2_RAT - Also known as Ampk, Ampk2. Experimental evidence at protein level: Swiss-Prot protein existence level 1. Catalytic subunit of AMP-activated protein kinase (AMPK), an energy sensor protein kinase that plays a key role in regulating cellular energy metabolism. In response to reduction of intracellular ATP levels, AMPK activates energy-producing pathways and inhibits energy-consuming processes: inhibits protein, carbohydrate and lipid biosynthesis, as well as cell growth and proliferation. AMPK acts via direct phosphorylation of metabolic enzymes, and by longer-term effects via phosph
   2961..2979    -  promoter       SP6 promoter: promoter for bacteriophage SP6 RNA polymerase
   3005..3229    +  polyA_signal   bGH poly(A) signal: bovine growth hormone polyadenylation signal
   3233..3254    +  promoter       SV40 promoter (fragment): SV40 enhancer and early promoter
   3275..3703    +  rep_origin     f1 ori (sequence partly withheld): f1 bacteriophage origin of replication; arrow indicates direction of (+) strand synthesis
   3717..4046    +  promoter       SV40 promoter: SV40 enhancer and early promoter
   4113..4904    +  CDS            neo: KKA2_KLEPN - Also known as kan, nptII. Experimental evidence at protein level: Swiss-Prot protein existence level 1. Resistance to kanamycin, neomycin, paromomycin, ribostamycin, butirosin and gentamicin B. From Klebsiella pneumoniae.
   4928..5086    +  CDS            ble (fragment): BLE_KLEPN - Experimental evidence at protein level: Swiss-Prot protein existence level 1. Binding protein with a strong affinity to the bleomycin family of antibiotics. Binds to CL990; an antimitotic-antibiotic compound. From Klebsiella pneumoniae.
   5081..5202    +  polyA_signal   SV40 poly(A) signal: SV40 polyadenylation signal
   5275..5291    -  protein_bind   lac operator: The lac repressor binds to the lac operator to inhibit transcription in E. coli. This inhibition can be relieved by adding lactose or isopropyl-β-D-thiogalactopyranoside (IPTG). lac repressor encoded by lacI
   5299..5329    -  promoter       lac promoter: promoter for the E. coli lac operon
   5344..5365    -  protein_bind   CAP binding site: CAP binding activates transcription in the presence of cAMP. E. coli catabolite activator protein
   5378..5470    -  CDS            lacI (fragment): lac repressor; lacI; The lac repressor binds to the lac operator to inhibit transcription in E. coli. This inhibition can be relieved by adding lactose or isopropyl-β-D-thiogalactopyranoside (IPTG).
   5653..6241    -  rep_origin     ori: high-copy-number ColE1/pMB1/pBR322/pUC origin of replication
   6412..7272    -  CDS            AmpR: β-lactamase; bla; confers resistance to ampicillin, carbenicillin, and related antibiotics
   7273..7377    -  promoter       AmpR promoter: bla
>Addgene plasmid #15991 | pAMPK alpha2 WT | addgene full sequence | sequence record 228263 | Addgene NGS Result
CGGATCGGGAGATCTCCCGATCCCCTATGGTGCACTCTCAGTACAATCTGCTCTGATGCCGCATAGTTAA
GCCAGTATCTGCTCCCTGCTTGTGTGTTGGAGGTCGCTGAGTAGTGCGCGAGCAAAATTTAAGCTACAAC
AAGGCAAGGCTTGACCGACAATTGCATGAAGAATCTGCTTAGGGTTAGGCGTTTTGCGCTGCTTCGCGAT
GTACGGGCCAGATATACGCGTTGACATTGATTATTGACTAGTTATTAATAGTAATCAATTACGGGGTCAT
TAGTTCATAGCCCATATATGGAGTTCCGCGTTACATAACTTACGGTAAATGGCCCGCCTGGCTGACCGCC
CAACGACCCCCGCCCATTGACGTCAATAATGACGTATGTTCCCATAGTAACGCCAATAGGGACTTTCCAT
TGACGTCAATGGGTGGAGTATTTACGGTAAACTGCCCACTTGGCAGTACATCAAGTGTATCATATGCCAA
GTACGCCCCCTATTGACGTCAATGACGGTAAATGGCCCGCCTGGCATTATGCCCAGTACATGACCTTATG
GGACTTTCCTACTTGGCAGTACATCTACGTATTAGTCATCGCTATTACCATGGTGATGCGGTTTTGGCAG
TACATCAATGGGCGTGGATAGCGGTTTGACTCACGGGGATTTCCAAGTCTCCACCCCATTGACGTCAATG
GGAGTTTGTTTTGGCACCAAAATCAACGGGACTTTCCAAAATGTCGTAACAACTCCGCCCCATTGACGCA
AATGGGCGGTAGGCGTGTACGGTGGGAGGTCTATATAAGCAGAGCTCTCTGGCTAACTAGAGAACCCACT
GCTTACTGGCTTATCGAAATTAATACGACTCACTATAGGGAGACCCAAGCTTGGTACCGAGCTCGGATCC
ACTAGTAACGGCCGCCAGTGTGCTGGAATTCGCCATGGAGCAGAAGCTTATCTCCGAGGAGGACCTCGGT
GGCGGCGAGAAGCAGAAGCACGACGGGCGTGTGAAGATCGGACACTACGTGCTGGGGGACACCCTGGGCG
TCGGCACCTTCGGCAAAGTGAAGATTGGAGAACATCAATTGACAGGCCATAAAGTGGCAGTTAAGATCTT
AAATAGACAGAAGATTCGCAGTTTAGATGTTGTTGGAAAAATAAAACGAGAAATTCAAAATCTTAAACTC
TTTCGTCATCCTCATATTATCAAACTCTACCAAGTGATCAGCACTCCAACAGACTTTTTTATGGTAATGG
AATATGTGTCTGGAGGTGAATTGTTCGACTACATCTGTAAACACGGGAGGGTTGAAGAGGTGGAAGCTCG
CCGGCTCTTCCAGCAGATTCTGTCTGCCGTGGACTACTGTCACAGGCACATGGTTGTCCACAGGGACCTG
AAGCCAGAGAACGTGTTGCTGGACGCCCAGATGAATGCTAAGATAGCTGACTTCGGACTCTCTAATATGA
TGTCAGATGGTGAATTTCTACGAACTAGCTGTGGATCGCCAAATTATGCAGCACCGGAGGTCATCTCAGG
AAGGCTGTATGCGGGTCCTGAGGTTGATATCTGGAGCTGTGGTGTTATCCTGTATGCCCTTCTCTGTGGC
ACCCTCCCGTTCGACGATGAGCACGTGCCTACGCTCTTTAAGAAGATCCGAGGGGGTGTGTTCTACATCC
CGGAGTATCTCAACCGTTCTATTGCCACTCTGCTGATGCACATGCTGCAGGTGGACCCCTTGAAGCGAGC
AACTATCAAAGACATACGAGAGCATGAATGGTTTAAACAGGATTTGCCCAGTTACCTCTTTCCTGAAGAC
CCCTCCTATGATGCTAACGTCATTGATGATGAGGCTGTGAAAGAAGTATGTGAAAAATTTGAGTGTACAG
AATCAGAAGTGATGAACAGTTTATACAGTGGTGACCCTCAAGACCAGCTCGCAGTGGCTTATCATCTCAT
CATTGACAATCGGAGAATAATGAACCAAGCCAGTGAGTTCTACCTCGCCTCCAGTCCTCCAACGGGTTCC
TTCATGGACGATAGTGCCATGCATATTCCCCCCGGCCTGAAACCACATCCTGAAAGGATGCCACCTCTCA
TAGCAGACAGCCCCAAAGCACGCTGTCCACTGGATGCACTCAACACAACTAAGCCCAAATCTTTAGCTGT
GAAAAAAGCCAAGTGGCACCTTGGGATCCGAAGCCAGAGCAAACCATACGACATTATGGCGGAGGTGTAC
CGAGCTATGAAGCAGCTGGACTTTGAATGGAAGGTAGTGAATGCATACCATCTTCGAGTAAGAAGAAAAA
ACCCAGTGACTGGCAATTACGTGAAAATGAGCTTACAGCTTTACCTGGTTGACAATCGGAGCTATCTTCT
AGACTTTAAAAGCATCGATGATGAGGTGGTGGAGCAGAGGTCTGGTTCTTCAACACCTCAGCGCTCCTGT
TCTGCTGCCGGCCTCCACAGACCTCGGTCAAGTGTCGATTCCAGCACAGCCGAGAACCATTCACTGTCTG
GCTCTCTCACTGGTTCTTTGACTGGCAGCACTTTGTCCTCCGCTTCCCCGCGCCTGGGCAGTCATACCAT
GGATTTTTTTGAAATGTGCGCCAGTCTTATCACTGCTTTAGCCCGTTGATAACCCACCACCGGTCTCTGT
CTTTCTGTTACCGCACTGTGAAATCACATACACTCTTCAAATTATTACCGCACTCTCGGGTACCACAGGC
TCTGCAATAGAAGTTATGTGAACATTCCCAGGTGACATGCAGTGCTGCTGGAAACACAGAAATCTGGCCT
TCTGTTTACTTTTAGAACTCTGTAACTCTGCTGTGCCTATGATAGGTATCAATAGCTAGGAACGGCTGAG
TGCTGGTGAAGCTTGTTAACTTACACCCGTGAATTCTGCAGATATCCATCACACTGGCGGCCGCTCGAGC
ATGCATCTAGAGGGCCCTATTCTATAGTGTCACCTAAATGCTAGAGCTCGCTGATCAGCCTCGACTGTGC
CTTCTAGTTGCCAGCCATCTGTTGTTTGCCCCTCCCCCGTGCCTTCCTTGACCCTGGAAGGTGCCACTCC
CACTGTCCTTTCCTAATAAAATGAGGAAATTGCATCGCATTGTCTGAGTAGGTGTCATTCTATTCTGGGG
GGTGGGGTGGGGCAGGACAGCAAGGGGGAGGATTGGGAAGACAATAGCAGGCATGCTGGGGATGCGGTGG
GCTCTATGGCTTCTGAGGCGGAAAGAACCAGCTGGGGCTCTAGGGGGTATCCCC
[124 nt withheld, positions 3275-3398]
C
[91 nt withheld, positions 3400-3490]
A
[49 nt withheld, positions 3492-3540]
CCTTTGACGTTGGAGTCCACGTTCTTT
[37 nt withheld, positions 3568-3604]
ACCCTATCTCGGTCTATTCTTTTGATTTATAAGGGATTTTGCCGATTTCGGCCTATTGGTTAAAAAATGA
GCTGATTTAACAAAAATTTAACGCGAATTAATTCTGTGGAATGTGTGTCAGTTAGGGTGTGGAAAGTCCC
CAGGCTCCCCAGCAGGCAGAAGTATGCAAAGCATGCATCTCAATTAGTCAGCAACCAGGTGTGGAAAGTC
CCCAGGCTCCCCAGCAGGCAGAAGTATGCAAAGCATGCATCTCAATTAGTCAGCAACCATAGTCCCGCCC
CTAACTCCGCCCATCCCGCCCCTAACTCCGCCCAGTTCCGCCCATTCTCCGCCCCATGGCTGACTAATTT
TTTTTATTTATGCAGAGGCCGAGGCCGCCTCTGCCTCTGAGCTATTCCAGAAGTAGTGAGGAGGCTTTTT
TGGAGGCCTAGGCTTTTGCAAAAAGCTCCCGGGAGCTTGTATATCCATTTTCGGATCTGATCAAGAGACA
GGATGAGGATCGTTTCGCATGATTGAACAAGATGGATTGCACGCAGGTTCTCCGGCCGCTTGGGTGGAGA
GGCTATTCGGCTATGACTGGGCACAACAGACAATCGGCTGCTCTGATGCCGCCGTGTTCCGGCTGTCAGC
GCAGGGGCGCCCGGTTCTTTTTGTCAAGACCGACCTGTCCGGTGCCCTGAATGAACTGCAGGACGAGGCA
GCGCGGCTATCGTGGCTGGCCACGACGGGCGTTCCTTGCGCAGCTGTGCTCGACGTTGTCACTGAAGCGG
GAAGGGACTGGCTGCTATTGGGCGAAGTGCCGGGGCAGGATCTCCTGTCATCTCACCTTGCTCCTGCCGA
GAAAGTATCCATCATGGCTGATGCAATGCGGCGGCTGCATACGCTTGATCCGGCTACCTGCCCATTCGAC
CACCAAGCGAAACATCGCATCGAGCGAGCACGTACTCGGATGGAAGCCGGTCTTGTCGATCAGGATGATC
TGGACGAAGAGCATCAGGGGCTCGCGCCAGCCGAACTGTTCGCCAGGCTCAAGGCGCGCATGCCCGACGG
CGAGGATCTCGTCGTGACCCATGGCGATGCCTGCTTGCCGAATATCATGGTGGAAAATGGCCGCTTTTCT
GGATTCATCGACTGTGGCCGGCTGGGTGTGGCGGACCGCTATCAGGACATAGCGTTGGCTACCCGTGATA
TTGCTGAAGAGCTTGGCGGCGAATGGGCTGACCGCTTCCTCGTGCTTTACGGTATCGCCGCTCCCGATTC
GCAGCGCATCGCCTTCTATCGCCTTCTTGACGAGTTCTTCTGAGCGGGACTCTGGGGTTCGAAATGACCG
ACCAAGCGACGCCCAACCTGCCATCACGAGATTTCGATTCCACCGCCGCCTTCTATGAAAGGTTGGGCTT
CGGAATCGTTTTCCGGGACGCCGGCTGGATGATCCTCCAGCGCGGGGATCTCATGCTGGAGTTCTTCGCC
CACCCCAACTTGTTTATTGCAGCTTATAATGGTTACAAATAAAGCAATAGCATCACAAATTTCACAAATA
AAGCATTTTTTTCACTGCATTCTAGTTGTGGTTTGTCCAAACTCATCAATGTATCTTATCATGTCTGTAT
ACCGTCGACCTCTAGCTAGAGCTTGGCGTAATCATGGTCATAGCTGTTTCCTGTGTGAAATTGTTATCCG
CTCACAATTCCACACAACATACGAGCCGGAAGCATAAAGTGTAAAGCCTGGGGTGCCTAATGAGTGAGCT
AACTCACATTAATTGCGTTGCGCTCACTGCCCGCTTTCCAGTCGGGAAACCTGTCGTGCCAGCTGCATTA
ATGAATCGGCCAACGCGCGGGGAGAGGCGGTTTGCGTATTGGGCGCTCTTCCGCTTCCTCGCTCACTGAC
TCGCTGCGCTCGGTCGTTCGGCTGCGGCGAGCGGTATCAGCTCACTCAAAGGCGGTAATACGGTTATCCA
CAGAATCAGGGGATAACGCAGGAAAGAACATGTGAGCAAAAGGCCAGCAAAAGGCCAGGAACCGTAAAAA
GGCCGCGTTGCTGGCGTTTTTCCATAGGCTCCGCCCCCCTGACGAGCATCACAAAAATCGACGCTCAAGT
CAGAGGTGGCGAAACCCGACAGGACTATAAAGATACCAGGCGTTTCCCCCTGGAAGCTCCCTCGTGCGCT
CTCCTGTTCCGACCCTGCCGCTTACCGGATACCTGTCCGCCTTTCTCCCTTCGGGAAGCGTGGCGCTTTC
TCATAGCTCACGCTGTAGGTATCTCAGTTCGGTGTAGGTCGTTCGCTCCAAGCTGGGCTGTGTGCACGAA
CCCCCCGTTCAGCCCGACCGCTGCGCCTTATCCGGTAACTATCGTCTTGAGTCCAACCCGGTAAGACACG
ACTTATCGCCACTGGCAGCAGCCACTGGTAACAGGATTAGCAGAGCGAGGTATGTAGGCGGTGCTACAGA
GTTCTTGAAGTGGTGGCCTAACTACGGCTACACTAGAAGAACAGTATTTGGTATCTGCGCTCTGCTGAAG
CCAGTTACCTTCGGAAAAAGAGTTGGTAGCTCTTGATCCGGCAAACAAACCACCGCTGGTAGCGGTGGTT
TTTTTGTTTGCAAGCAGCAGATTACGCGCAGAAAAAAAGGATCTCAAGAAGATCCTTTGATCTTTTCTAC
GGGGTCTGACGCTCAGTGGAACGAAAACTCACGTTAAGGGATTTTGGTCATGAGATTATCAAAAAGGATC
TTCACCTAGATCCTTTTAAATTAAAAATGAAGTTTTAAATCAATCTAAAGTATATATGAGTAAACTTGGT
CTGACAGTTACCAATGCTTAATCAGTGAGGCACCTATCTCAGCGATCTGTCTATTTCGTTCATCCATAGT
TGCCTGACTCCCCGTCGTGTAGATAACTACGATACGGGAGGGCTTACCATCTGGCCCCAGTGCTGCAATG
ATACCGCGAGACCCACGCTCACCGGCTCCAGATTTATCAGCAATAAACCAGCCAGCCGGAAGGGCCGAGC
GCAGAAGTGGTCCTGCAACTTTATCCGCCTCCATCCAGTCTATTAATTGTTGCCGGGAAGCTAGAGTAAG
TAGTTCGCCAGTTAATAGTTTGCGCAACGTTGTTGCCATTGCTACAGGCATCGTGGTGTCACGCTCGTCG
TTTGGTATGGCTTCATTCAGCTCCGGTTCCCAACGATCAAGGCGAGTTACATGATCCCCCATGTTGTGCA
AAAAAGCGGTTAGCTCCTTCGGTCCTCCGATCGTTGTCAGAAGTAAGTTGGCCGCAGTGTTATCACTCAT
GGTTATGGCAGCACTGCATAATTCTCTTACTGTCATGCCATCCGTAAGATGCTTTTCTGTGACTGGTGAG
TACTCAACCAAGTCATTCTGAGAATAGTGTATGCGGCGACCGAGTTGCTCTTGCCCGGCGTCAATACGGG
ATAATACCGCGCCACATAGCAGAACTTTAAAAGTGCTCATCATTGGAAAACGTTCTTCGGGGCGAAAACT
CTCAAGGATCTTACCGCTGTTGAGATCCAGTTCGATGTAACCCACTCGTGCACCCAACTGATCTTCAGCA
TCTTTTACTTTCACCAGCGTTTCTGGGTGAGCAAAAACAGGAAGGCAAAATGCCGCAAAAAAGGGAATAA
GGGCGACACGGAAATGTTGAATACTCATACTCTTCCTTTTTCAATATTATTGAAGCATTTATCAGGGTTA
TTGTCTCATGAGCGGATACATATTTGAATGTATTTAGAAAAATAAACAAATAGGGGTTCCGCGCACATTT
CCCCGAAAAGTGCCACCTGACGTCGA
