>Addgene plasmid #15991 | pAMPK alpha2 WT | addgene partial sequence | sequence record 22353 | 15991 with CMV-F
CTCTCTGGCTAACTAGAGAACCCACTGCTTACTGGCTTATCGAAATTAATACGACTCACTATAGGGAGAC
CCAAGCTTGGTACCGAGCTCGGATCCACTAGTAACGGCCGCCAGTGTGCTGGAATTCGCCATGGAGCAGA
AGCTTATCTCCGAGGAGGACCTCGGTGGCGGCGAGAAGCAGAAGCACGACGGGCGTGTGAAGATCGGACA
CTACGTGCTGGGGGACACCCTGGGCGTCGGCACCTTCGGCAAAGTGAAGATTGGAGAACATCAATTGACA
GGCCATAAAGTGGCAGTTAAGATCTTAAATAGACAGAAGATTCGCAGTTTAGATGTTGTTGGAAAAATAA
AACGAGAAATTCAAAATCTTAAACTCTTTCGTCATCCTCATATTATCAAACTCTACCAAGTGATCAGCAC
TCCAACAGACTTTTTTATGGTAATGGAATATGTGTCTGGAGGTGAATTGTTCGACTACATCTGTAAACAC
GGGAGGGTTGAAGAGGTGGAAGCTCGCCGGCTCTTCCAGCAGATTCTGTCTGCCGTGGACTACTGTCACA
GGCACATGGTTGTCCACAGGGACCTGAAGCCAGAGAACGTGTTGCTGGACGCCCAGATGAATGCTAAGAT
AGCTGACTTCGGACTCTCTAATATGATGTCAGATGGTGAATTTCTACGAACTAGCTGTGGATCGCCAAAT
TATGCAGCACCGGAGGTCATCTCAGGAAGGCTGTATGCGGGTCCTGAGGTTGATATCTGGAGCTGTGGTG
TTATCCTGTATGCCCTTCTCTGTGGCACCCTCCCGTTCGACGATGAGCACGTGCCTACGCTCTTTAAGAA
GATCCGAGGGGGTGTGTTCTACATCCCGGAGTATCTCAACCGTTCTATTGCCACTCTGCTG
